Addgene plasmid #116645: pHAGE-PTPN11-N58K
Purpose: Lentiviral expression of PTPN11 N58K
Depositing lab: Gordon Mills & Kenneth Scott. Depositing organization: Baylor College of Medicine. Publication: Systematic Functional Annotation of Somatic Mutations in Cancer. Ng PK, Li J, Jeong KJ, Shao S, Chen H, Tsang YH, Sengupta S, Wang Z, Bhavana VH, Tran R, Soewito S, Minussi DC, Moreno D, Kong K, Dogruluk T, Lu H, Gao J, Tokheim C, Zhou DC, Johnson AM, Zeng J, Ip CKM, Ju Z, Wester M, Yu S, Li Y, Vellano CP, Schultz N, Karchin R, Ding L, Lu Y, Cheung LWT, Chen K, Shaw KR, Meric-Bernstam F, Scott KL, Yi S, Sahni N, Liang H, Mills GB. Cancer Cell. 2018 Mar 12;33(3):450-462.e10. doi: 10.1016/j.ccell.2018.01.021. PubMed 29533785.
Backbone
  Vector backbone: pHAGE
  Vector type: Lentiviral
Growth in bacteria
  Bacterial resistance: Ampicillin, 100 μg/mL
  Growth temperature: 37°C
  Growth strain: Stbl3
  Copy number: High Copy
Gene/Insert
  Gene/Insert name: PTPN11
  Species: H. sapiens (human)
  Mutation: N58K
  Entrez Gene: PTPN11 (a.k.a. BPTP3, CFC, JMML, METCDS, NS1, PTP-1D, PTP2C, SH-PTP2, SH-PTP3, SHP2)
  Cloning method: Gateway Cloning
Terms and licenses: Academic/Nonprofit Terms; Industry Terms: Not Available to Industry
How to cite: pHAGE-PTPN11-N58K was a gift from Gordon Mills & Kenneth Scott (Addgene plasmid # 116645 ; http://n2t.net/addgene:116645 ; RRID:Addgene_116645)
