[The description below was written by a language model from this plasmid's Addgene catalogue record and pLannotate feature annotations shown in this document.]
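Description:
pHAGE-PTPN11-N58K is an HIV-1-derived lentiviral expression plasmid built on the pHAGE backbone that carries human PTPN11, encoding the tyrosine phosphatase SHP2, with the N58K substitution. It is maintained in E. coli through a high-copy ColE1/pUC-type origin and an ampicillin resistance gene (β-lactamase); a recombination-deficient strain is recorded for propagation, as is usual for LTR-containing vectors. The viral portion comprises a truncated 5' LTR, the Ψ packaging signal with an adjoining gag fragment, the Rev response element, the cPPT/CTS and a ΔU3 self-inactivating 3' LTR. The plasmid therefore acts as a transfer vector whose RNA is packaged when helper functions are supplied in trans, and the integrated provirus lacks LTR promoter activity.

Between the LTRs, the strong constitutive EF-1α promoter drives the PTPN11 open reading frame, which was introduced by Gateway recombination and is flanked by attB1 and attB2 sites. The annotation labels the coding region as a fragment spanning about 1.4 kb, so it may not match the full reference protein. Downstream lie short T3 and T7 promoter sequences, an attB4 remnant and a V5 epitope sequence; the record does not establish whether V5 is fused in frame to the insert. An EMCV IRES then allows translation of puromycin N-acetyltransferase from the same transcript, permitting puromycin selection of transduced cells, and a WPRE enhances transcript expression. The construct belongs to a collection made for systematic functional annotation of somatic cancer mutations, and it is suited to stable expression of this PTPN11 variant in mammalian cells to assess its signalling or phenotypic effects.
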