Features (pLannotate 1.2.2; 30 found; start..end, strand, type, name):
    377..634     +  LTR            5' LTR (truncated): truncated 5' long terminal repeat (LTR) from HIV-1
    681..806     +  misc_feature   HIV-1 Ψ: packaging signal of human immunodeficiency virus type 1
    790..1128    +  CDS            HIV-1 gag (fragment): gag protein from human immunodeficiency virus 1; gag
   1303..1536    +  misc_feature   RRE: The Rev response element (RRE) of HIV-1 allows for Rev-dependent mRNA export from the nucleus to the cytoplasm.
   1913..2013    +  CDS            Rev (fragment): human immunodeficiency virus 1 (HIV-1) Rev protein; rev; enhances nuclear export of unspliced and incompletely spliced viral mRNAs
   2058..2175    +  misc_feature   cPPT/CTS: central polypurine tract and central termination sequence of HIV-1
   2223..3401    +  promoter       EF-1α promoter: strong constitutive promoter for human elongation factor EF-1α
   3422..3442    +  protein_bind   attB1: mutant version of attB; core recombination site for the Gateway® BP reaction BP Clonase™
   3448..4824    +  CDS            PTPN11 (fragment): PTN11_HUMAN - Also known as PTP2C, SHPTP2. Experimental evidence at protein level: Swiss-Prot protein existence level 1. Acts downstream of various receptor and cytoplasmic protein tyrosine kinases to participate in the signal transduction from the cell surface to the nucleus (PubMed:10655584, PubMed:18559669, PubMed:18829466, PubMed:26742426, PubMed:28074573). Positively regulates MAPK signal transduction pathway (PubMed:28074573). Dephosphorylates GAB1, ARHGAP35 and EGFR (PubMed:28074573). Dephosphorylates ROCK2 at 'Tyr-722' resulting in stimulation of its RhoA binding activity (PubMed:18559
   4832..4856    -  protein_bind   attB2: mutant version of attB; recombination site for the Gateway® BP reaction BP Clonase™
   4864..4882    +  promoter       T3 promoter: promoter for bacteriophage T3 RNA polymerase
   4908..4926    -  promoter       T7 promoter: promoter for bacteriophage T7 RNA polymerase
   4932..4950    -  protein_bind   attB4 (fragment): mutant version of attB; core recombination site for the Gateway® BP reaction BP Clonase™
   5006..5047    +  CDS            V5 tag: epitope tag from simian virus 5
   5172..5634    +  misc_feature   IRES: internal ribosome entry site (IRES) of the encephalomyocarditis virus (EMCV)
   5648..6245    +  CDS            PuroR (fragment): puromycin N-acetyltransferase; pac from Streptomyces; confers resistance to puromycin
   6261..6849    +  misc_feature   WPRE: woodchuck hepatitis virus posttranscriptional regulatory element
   6857..6922    +  CDS            nef (fragment): NEF_HV1Z2 - Experimental evidence at protein level: Swiss-Prot protein existence level 1. Extracellular Nef protein targets CD4(+) T-lymphocytes for apoptosis by interacting with CXCR4 surface receptors. From Human immunodeficiency virus type 1 group M subtype D (isolate Z2/CDC-Z34) (HIV-1).
   6924..7157    +  LTR            3' LTR (ΔU3): self-inactivating 3' long terminal repeat (LTR) from HIV-1
   7362..7466    +  promoter       AmpR promoter: bla
   7467..8327    +  CDS            AmpR: β-lactamase; bla; confers resistance to ampicillin, carbenicillin, and related antibiotics
   8498..9086    +  rep_origin     ori: high-copy-number ColE1/pMB1/pBR322/pUC origin of replication
   9269..9323    +  CDS            lacI (fragment): lac repressor; lacI; The lac repressor binds to the lac operator to inhibit transcription in E. coli. This inhibition can be relieved by adding lactose or isopropyl-β-D-thiogalactopyranoside (IPTG).
   9329..9422    +  rep_origin     SV40 ori (fragment): SV40 origin of replication
   9447..9484    +  CDS            lacI (fragment): lac repressor; lacI; The lac repressor binds to the lac operator to inhibit transcription in E. coli. This inhibition can be relieved by adding lactose or isopropyl-β-D-thiogalactopyranoside (IPTG).
   9497..9518    +  protein_bind   CAP binding site: CAP binding activates transcription in the presence of cAMP. E. coli catabolite activator protein
   9533..9563    +  promoter       lac promoter: promoter for the E. coli lac operon
   9571..9587    +  protein_bind   lac operator: The lac repressor binds to the lac operator to inhibit transcription in E. coli. This inhibition can be relieved by adding lactose or isopropyl-β-D-thiogalactopyranoside (IPTG). lac repressor encoded by lacI
   9621..9704    +  polyA_signal   SV40 poly(A) signal (fragment): SV40 polyadenylation signal
   9871..329     +  CDS            nef (fragment) (across the origin): NEF_HV1BR - Experimental evidence at protein level: Swiss-Prot protein existence level 1. Extracellular Nef protein targets CD4(+) T-lymphocytes for apoptosis by interacting with CXCR4 surface receptors (PubMed:14990729). From Human immunodeficiency virus type 1 group M subtype B (isolate BRU/LAI) (HIV-1).
>Addgene plasmid #116645 | pHAGE-PTPN11-N58K | addgene full sequence | sequence record 240898 | Addgene NGS Result
TGGAAGGGCTAATTCACTCCCAAAGAAGACAAGATATCCTTGATCTGTGGATCTACCACACACAAGGCTA
CTTCCCTGATTAGCAGAACTACACACCAGGGCCAGGGGTCAGATATCCACTGACCTTTGGATGGTGCTAC
AAGCTAGTACCAGTTGAGCCAGATAAGGTAGAAGAGGCCAATAAAGGAGAGAACACCAGCTTGTTACACC
CTGTGAGCCTGCATGGGATGGATGACCCGGAGAGAGAAGTGTTAGAGTGGAGGTTTGACAGCCGCCTAGC
ATTTCATCACGTGGCCCGAGAGCTGCATCCGGAGTACTTCAAGAACTGCTGATATCGAGCTTGCTACAAG
GGACTTTCCGCTGGGGACTTTCCAGGGAGGCGTGGCCTGGGCGGGACTGGGGAGTGGCGAGCCCTCAGAT
CCTGCATATAAGCAGCTGCTTTTTGCCTGTACTGGGTCTCTCTGGTTAGACCAGATCTGAGCCTGGGAGC
TCTCTGGCTAACTAGGGAACCCACTGCTTAAGCCTCAATAAAGCTTGCCTTGAGTGCTTCAAGTAGTGTG
TGCCCGTCTGTTGTGTGACTCTGGTAACTAGAGATCCCTCAGACCCTTTTAGTCAGTGTGGAAAATCTCT
AGCAGTGGCGCCCGAACAGGGACTTGAAAGCGAAAGGGAAACCAGAGGAGCTCTCTCGACGCAGGACTCG
GCTTGCTGAAGCGCGCACGGCAAGAGGCGAGGGGCGGCGACTGGTGAGTACGCCAAAAATTTTGACTAGC
GGAGGCTAGAAGGAGAGAGATGGGTGCGAGAGCGTCAGTATTAAGCGGGGGAGAATTAGATCGCGATGGG
AAAAAATTCGGTTAAGGCCAGGGGGAAAGAAAAAATATAAATTAAAACATATAGTATGGGCAAGCAGGGA
GCTAGAACGATTCGCAGTTAATCCTGGCCTGTTAGAAACATCAGAAGGCTGTAGACAAATACTGGGACAG
CTACAACCATCCCTTCAGACAGGATCAGAAGAACTTAGATCATTATATAATACAGTAGCAACCCTCTATT
GTGTGCATCAAAGGATAGAGATAAAAGACACCAAGGAAGCTTTAGACAAGATAGAGGAAGAGCAAAACAA
AAGTAAGACCACCGCACAGCAAGCGGCCGGCCGCTGATCTTCAGACCTGGAGGAGGAGATATGAGGGACA
ATTGGAGAAGTGAATTATATAAATATAAAGTAGTAAAAATTGAACCATTAGGAGTAGCACCCACCAAGGC
AAAGAGAAGAGTGGTGCAGAGAGAAAAAAGAGCAGTGGGAATAGGAGCTTTGTTCCTTGGGTTCTTGGGA
GCAGCAGGAAGCACTATGGGCGCAGCGTCAATGACGCTGACGGTACAGGCCAGACAATTATTGTCTGGTA
TAGTGCAGCAGCAGAACAATTTGCTGAGGGCTATTGAGGCGCAACAGCATCTGTTGCAACTCACAGTCTG
GGGCATCAAGCAGCTCCAGGCAAGAATCCTGGCTGTGGAAAGATACCTAAAGGATCAACAGCTCCTGGGG
ATTTGGGGTTGCTCTGGAAAACTCATTTGCACCACTGCTGTGCCTTGGAATGCTAGTTGGAGTAATAAAT
CTCTGGAACAGATTTGGAATCACACGACCTGGATGGAGTGGGACAGAGAAATTAACAATTACACAAGCTT
AATACACTCCTTAATTGAAGAATCGCAAAACCAGCAAGAAAAGAATGAACAAGAATTATTGGAATTAGAT
AAATGGGCAAGTTTGTGGAATTGGTTTAACATAACAAATTGGCTGTGGTATATAAAATTATTCATAATGA
TAGTAGGAGGCTTGGTAGGTTTAAGAATAGTTTTTGCTGTACTTTCTATAGTGAATAGAGTTAGGCAGGG
ATATTCACCATTATCGTTTCAGACCCACCTCCCAACCCCGAGGGGACCCGACAGGCCCGAAGGAATAGAA
GAAGAAGGTGGAGAGAGAGACAGAGACAGATCCATTCGATTAGTGAACGGATCTCGACGGTATCGCCGAA
TTCACAAATGGCAGTATTCATCCACAATTTTAAAAGAAAAGGGGGGATTGGGGGGTACAGTGCAGGGGAA
AGAATAGTAGACATAATAGCAACAGACATACAAACTAAAGAATTACAAAAACAAATTACAAAAATTCAAA
ATTTTCGGGTTTATTACAGGGACAGCAGAGATCCAGTTTGGACTAGTCGTGAGGCTCCGGTGCCCGTCAG
TGGGCAGAGCGCACATCGCCCACAGTCCCCGAGAAGTTGGGGGGAGGGGTCGGCAATTGAACCGGTGCCT
AGAGAAGGTGGCGCGGGGTAAACTGGGAAAGTGATGTCGTGTACTGGCTCCGCCTTTTTCCCGAGGGTGG
GGGAGAACCGTATATAAGTGCAGTAGTCGCCGTGAACGTTCTTTTTCGCAACGGGTTTGCCGCCAGAACA
CAGGTAAGTGCCGTGTGTGGTTCCCGCGGGCCTGGCCTCTTTACGGGTTATGGCCCTTGCGTGCCTTGAA
TTACTTCCACCTGGCTGCAGTACGTGATTCTTGATCCCGAGCTTCGGGTTGGAAGTGGGTGGGAGAGTTC
GAGGCCTTGCGCTTAAGGAGCCCCTTCGCCTCGTGCTTGAGTTGAGGCCTGGCCTGGGCGCTGGGGCCGC
CGCGTGCGAATCTGGTGGCACCTTCGCGCCTGTCTCGCTGCTTTCGATAAGTCTCTAGCCATTTAAAATT
TTTGATGACCTGCTGCGACGCTTTTTTTCTGGCAAGATAGTCTTGTAAATGCGGGCCAAGATCTGCACAC
TGGTATTTCGGTTTTTGGGGCCGCGGGCGGCGACGGGGCCCGTGCGTCCCAGCGCACATGTTCGGCGAGG
CGGGGCCTGCGAGCGCGGCCACCGAGAATCGGACGGGGGTAGTCTCAAGCTGGCCGGCCTGCTCTGGTGC
CTGGCCTCGCGCCGCCGTGTATCGCCCCGCCCTGGGCGGCAAGGCTGGCCCGGTCGGCACCAGTTGCGTG
AGCGGAAAGATGGCCGCTTCCCGGCCCTGCTGCAGGGAGCTCAAAATGGAGGACGCGGCGCTCGGGAGAG
CGGGCGGGTGAGTCACCCACACAAAGGAAAAGGGCCTTTCCGTCCTCAGCCGTCGCTTCATGTGACTCCA
CGGAGTACCGGGCGCCGTCCAGGCACCTCGATTAGTTCTCGAGCTTTTGGAGTACGTCGTCTTTAGGTTG
GGGGGAGGGGTTTTATGCGATGGAGTTTCCCCACACTGAGTGGGTGGAGACTGAAGTTAGGCCAGCTTGG
CACTTGATGTAATTCTCCTTGGAATTTGCCCTTTTTGAGTTTGGATCTTGGTTCATTCTCAAGCCTCAGA
CAGTGGTTCAAAGTTTTTTTCTTCCATTTCAGGTGTCGTGAAGCGGCCCTGCAGATATCAACAAGTTTGT
ACAAAAAAGCAGGCACCATGACATCGCGGAGATGGTTTCACCCAAATATCACTGGTGTGGAGGCAGAAAA
CCTACTGTTGACAAGAGGAGTTGATGGCAGTTTTTTGGCAAGGCCTAGTAAAAGTAACCCTGGAGACTTC
ACACTTTCCGTTAGAAGAAATGGAGCTGTCACCCACATCAAGATTCAGAAGACTGGTGATTACTATGACC
TGTATGGAGGGGAGAAATTTGCCACTTTGGCTGAGTTGGTCCAGTATTACATGGAACATCACGGGCAATT
AAAAGAGAAGAATGGAGATGTCATTGAGCTTAAATATCCTCTGAACTGTGCAGATCCTACCTCTGAAAGG
TGGTTTCATGGACATCTCTCTGGGAAAGAAGCAGAGAAATTATTAACTGAAAAAGGAAAACATGGTAGTT
TTCTTGTACGAGAGAGCCAGAGCCACCCTGGAGATTTTGTTCTTTCTGTGCGCACTGGTGATGACAAAGG
GGAGAGCAATGACGGCAAGTCTAAAGTGACCCATGTTATGATTCGCTGTCAGGAACTGAAATACGACGTT
GGTGGAGGAGAACGGTTTGATTCTTTGACAGATCTTGTGGAACATTATAAGAAGAATCCTATGGTGGAAA
CATTGGGTACAGTACTACAACTCAAGCAGCCCCTTAACACGACTCGTATAAATGCTGCTGAAATAGAAAG
CAGAGTTCGAGAACTAAGCAAATTAGCTGAGACCACAGATAAAGTCAAACAAGGCTTTTGGGAAGAATTT
GAGACACTACAACAACAGGAGTGCAAACTTCTCTACAGCCGAAAAGAGGGTCAAAGGCAAGAAAACAAAA
ACAAAAATAGATATAAAAACATCCTGCCCTTTGATCATACCAGGGTTGTCCTACACGATGGTGATCCCAA
TGAGCCTGTTTCAGATTACATCAATGCAAATATCATCATGCCTGAATTTGAAACCAAGTGCAACAATTCA
AAGCCCAAAAAGAGTTACATTGCCACACAAGGCTGCCTGCAAAACACGGTGAATGACTTTTGGCGGATGG
TGTTCCAAGAAAACTCCCGAGTGATTGTCATGACAACGAAAGAAGTGGAGAGAGGAAAGAGTAAATGTGT
CAAATACTGGCCTGATGAGTATGCTCTAAAAGAATATGGCGTCATGCGTGTTAGGAACGTCAAAGAAAGC
GCCGCTCATGACTATACGCTAAGAGAACTTAAACTTTCAAAGGTTGGACAAGGGAATACGGAGAGAACGG
TCTGGCAATACCACTTTCGGACCTGGCCGGACCACGGCGTGCCCAGCGACCCTGGGGGCGTGCTGGACTT
CCTGGAGGAGGTGCACCATAAGCAGGAGAGCATCATGGATGCAGGGCCGGTCGTGGTGCACTGCAGGTAG
AACCCAGCTTTCTTGTACAAAGTGGTGATATCCAATTAACCCTCACTAAAGGGTGTAAATGTTTGAGATG
TATATTCCCTATAGTGAGTCGTATTACCACCCAACTTTTCTATACAAAGTGGTTGATATCCAGCACAGTG
GCGGCCGCTCGAGTCTAGAGGGCCCGCGGTTCGAAGGTAAGCCTATCCCTAACCCTCTCCTCGGTCTCGA
TTCTACGCGTACCGGTTAGTAATGAGATCCCTCCCCCCCCCTAACGTTACTGGCCGAAGCCGCTTGGAAT
AAGGCCGGTGTGCGTTTGTCTATATGTTATTTTCCACCATATTGCCGTCTTTTGGCAATGTGAGGGCCCG
GAAACCTGGCCCTGTCTTCTTGACGAGCATTCCTAGGGGTCTTTCCCCTCTCGCCAAAGGAATGCAAGGT
CTGTTGAATGTCGTGAAGGAAGCAGTTCCTCTGGAAGCTTCTTGAAGACAAACAACGTCTGTAGCGACCC
TTTGCAGGCAGCGGAACCCCCCACCTGGCGACAGGTGCCTCTGCGGCCAAAAGCCACGTGTATAAGATAC
ACCTGCAAAGGCGGCACAACCCCAGTGCCACGTTGTGAGTTGGATAGTTGTGGAAAGAGTCAAATGGCTC
TCCTCAAGCGTATTCAACAAGGGGCTGAAGGATGCCCAGAAGGTACCCCATTGTATGGGATCTGATCTGG
GGCCTCGGTGCACATGCTTTACATGTGTTTAGTCGAGGTTAAAAAAACGTCTAGGCCCCCCGAACCACGG
GGACGTGGTTTTCCTTTGAAAAACACGATGATAATATGGCCACACATATGACCGAGTACAAGCCCACGGT
GCGCCTCGCCACCCGCGACGACGTCCCCAGGGCCGTACGCACCCTCGCCGCCGCGTTCGCCGACTACCCC
GCCACGCGCCACACCGTCGATCCGGACCGCCACATCGAGCGGGTCACCGAGCTGCAAGAACTCTTCCTCA
CGCGCGTCGGGCTCGACATCGGCAAGGTGTGGGTCGCGGACGACGGCGCCGCGGTGGCGGTCTGGACCAC
GCCGGAGAGCGTCGAAGCGGGGGCGGTGTTCGCCGAGATCGGCCCGCGCATGGCCGAGTTGAGCGGTTCC
CGGCTGGCCGCGCAGCAACAGATGGAAGGCCTCCTGGCGCCGCACCGGCCCAAGGAGCCCGCGTGGTTCC
TGGCCACCGTCGGCGTCTCGCCCGACCACCAGGGCAAGGGTCTGGGCAGCGCCGTCGTGCTCCCCGGAGT
GGAGGCGGCCGAGCGCGCCGGGGTGCCCGCCTTCCTGGAGACCTCCGCGCCCCGCAACCTCCCCTTCTAC
GAGCGGCTCGGCTTCACCGTCACCGCCGACGTCGAGGTGCCCGAAGGACCGCGCACCTGGTGCATGACCC
GCAAGCCCGGTGCCTAAATCGATAGATCCTAATCAACCTCTGGATTACAAAATTTGTGAAAGATTGACTG
GTATTCTTAACTATGTTGCTCCTTTTACGCTATGTGGATACGCTGCTTTAATGCCTTTGTATCATGCTAT
TGCTTCCCGTATGGCTTTCATTTTCTCCTCCTTGTATAAATCCTGGTTGCTGTCTCTTTATGAGGAGTTG
TGGCCCGTTGTCAGGCAACGTGGCGTGGTGTGCACTGTGTTTGCTGACGCAACCCCCACTGGTTGGGGCA
TTGCCACCACCTGTCAGCTCCTTTCCGGGACTTTCGCTTTCCCCCTCCCTATTGCCACGGCGGAACTCAT
CGCCGCCTGCCTTGCCCGCTGCTGGACAGGGGCTCGGCTGTTGGGCACTGACAATTCCGTGGTGTTGTCG
GGGAAATCATCGTCCTTTCCTTGGCTGCTCGCCTGTGTTGCCACCTGGATTCTGCGCGGGACGTCCTTCT
GCTACGTCCCTTCGGCCCTCAATCCAGCGGACCTTCCTTCCCGCGGCCTGCTGCCGGCTCTGCGGCCTCT
TCCGCGTCTTCGCCTTCGCCCTCAGACGAGTCGGATCTCCCTTTGGGCCGCCTCCCCGCCTGAGATCCTT
TAAGACCAATGACTTACAAGGCAGCTGTAGATCTTAGCCACTTTTTAAAAGAAAAGGGGGGACTGGAAGG
GCTAATTCACTCCCAACGAAGACAAGATCTGCTTTTTGCTTGTACTGGGTCTCTCTGGTTAGACCAGATC
TGAGCCTGGGAGCTCTCTGGCTAACTAGGGAACCCACTGCTTAAGCCTCAATAAAGCTTGCCTTGAGTGC
TTCAAGTAGTGTGTGCCCGTCTGTTGTGTGACTCTGGTAACTAGAGATCCCTCAGACCCTTTTAGTCAGT
GTGGAAAATCTCTAGCAGTAGTAGTTCATGTCATCTTATTATTCAGTATTTATAACTTGCAAAGAAATGA
ATATCAGAGAGTGAGAGGCCCGGGTTAATTAAGGAAAGGGCTAGATCATTCTTGAAGACGAAAGGGCCTC
GTGATACGCCTATTTTTATAGGTTAATGTCATGATAATAATGGTTTCTTAGACGTCAGGTGGCACTTTTC
GGGGAAATGTGCGCGGAACCCCTATTTGTTTATTTTTCTAAATACATTCAAATATGTATCCGCTCATGAG
ACAATAACCCTGATAAATGCTTCAATAATATTGAAAAAGGAAGAGTATGAGTATTCAACATTTCCGTGTC
GCCCTTATTCCCTTTTTTGCGGCATTTTGCCTTCCTGTTTTTGCTCACCCAGAAACGCTGGTGAAAGTAA
AAGATGCTGAAGATCAGTTGGGTGCACGAGTGGGTTACATCGAACTGGATCTCAACAGCGGTAAGATCCT
TGAGAGTTTTCGCCCCGAAGAACGTTTTCCAATGATGAGCACTTTTAAAGTTCTGCTATGTGGCGCGGTA
TTATCCCGTGTTGACGCCGGGCAAGAGCAACTCGGTCGCCGCATACACTATTCTCAGAATGACTTGGTTG
AGTACTCACCAGTCACAGAAAAGCATCTTACGGATGGCATGACAGTAAGAGAATTATGCAGTGCTGCCAT
AACCATGAGTGATAACACTGCGGCCAACTTACTTCTGACAACGATCGGAGGACCGAAGGAGCTAACCGCT
TTTTTGCACAACATGGGGGATCATGTAACTCGCCTTGATCGTTGGGAACCGGAGCTGAATGAAGCCATAC
CAAACGACGAGCGTGACACCACGATGCCTGTAGCAATGGCAACAACGTTGCGCAAACTATTAACTGGCGA
ACTACTTACTCTAGCTTCCCGGCAACAATTAATAGACTGGATGGAGGCGGATAAAGTTGCAGGACCACTT
CTGCGCTCGGCCCTTCCGGCTGGCTGGTTTATTGCTGATAAATCTGGAGCCGGTGAGCGTGGGTCTCGCG
GTATCATTGCAGCACTGGGGCCAGATGGTAAGCCCTCCCGTATCGTAGTTATCTACACGACGGGGAGTCA
GGCAACTATGGATGAACGAAATAGACAGATCGCTGAGATAGGTGCCTCACTGATTAAGCATTGGTAACTG
TCAGACCAAGTTTACTCATATATACTTTAGATTGATTTAAAACTTCATTTTTAATTTAAAAGGATCTAGG
TGAAGATCCTTTTTGATAATCTCATGACCAAAATCCCTTAACGTGAGTTTTCGTTCCACTGAGCGTCAGA
CCCCGTAGAAAAGATCAAAGGATCTTCTTGAGATCCTTTTTTTCTGCGCGTAATCTGCTGCTTGCAAACA
AAAAAACCACCGCTACCAGCGGTGGTTTGTTTGCCGGATCAAGAGCTACCAACTCTTTTTCCGAAGGTAA
CTGGCTTCAGCAGAGCGCAGATACCAAATACTGTTCTTCTAGTGTAGCCGTAGTTAGGCCACCACTTCAA
GAACTCTGTAGCACCGCCTACATACCTCGCTCTGCTAATCCTGTTACCAGTGGCTGCTGCCAGTGGCGAT
AAGTCGTGTCTTACCGGGTTGGACTCAAGACGATAGTTACCGGATAAGGCGCAGCGGTCGGGCTGAACGG
GGGGTTCGTGCACACAGCCCAGCTTGGAGCGAACGACCTACACCGAACTGAGATACCTACAGCGTGAGCT
ATGAGAAAGCGCCACGCTTCCCGAAGGGAGAAAGGCGGACAGGTATCCGGTAAGCGGCAGGGTCGGAACA
GGAGAGCGCACGAGGGAGCTTCCAGGGGGAAACGCCTGGTATCTTTATAGTCCTGTCGGGTTTCGCCACC
TCTGACTTGAGCGTCGATTTTTGTGATGCTCGTCAGGGGGGCGGAGCCTATGGAAAAACGCCAGCAACGC
GGCCTTTTTACGGTTCCTGGCCTTTTGCTGGCCTTTTGCTCACATGTTCTTTCCTGCGTTATCCCCTGAT
TCTGTGGATAACCGTATTACCGCCTTTGAGTGAGCTGATACCGCTCGCCGCAGCCGAACGACCGAGCGCA
GCGAGTCAGTGAGCGAGGAAGCGGAAGAGCGCCCAATACGCAAACCGCCTCTCCCCGCGCGTTGGCCGAT
TCATTAATGCAGCAAGCTCATGGCTGACTAATTTTTTTTATTTATGCAGAGGCCGAGGCCGCCTCGGCCT
CTGAGCTATTCCAGAAGTAGTGAGGAGGCTTTTTTGGAGGCCTAGGCTTTTGCAAAAAGCTCCCCGTGGC
ACGACAGGTTTCCCGACTGGAAAGCGGGCAGTGAGCGCAACGCAATTAATGTGAGTTAGCTCACTCATTA
GGCACCCCAGGCTTTACACTTTATGCTTCCGGCTCGTATGTTGTGTGGAATTGTGAGCGGATAACAATTT
CACACAGGAAACAGCTATGACATGATTACGAATTTCACAAATAAAGCATTTTTTTCACTGCATTCTAGTT
GTGGTTTGTCCAAACTCATCAATGTATCTTATCATGTCTGGATCAACTGGATAACTCAAGCTAACCAAAA
TCATCCCAAACTTCCCACCCCATACCCTATTACCACTGCCAATTACCTGTGGTTTCATTTACTCTAAACC
TGTGATTCCTCTGAATTATTTTCATTTTAAAGAAATTGTATTTGTTAAATATGTACTACAAACTTAGTAG
T
