>Addgene plasmid #116645 | pHAGE-PTPN11-N58K | depositor partial sequence | sequence record 219520 | insert
ATGACATCGCGGAGATGGTTTCACCCAAATATCACTGGTGTGGAGGCAGAAAACCTACTGTTGACAAGAG
GAGTTGATGGCAGTTTTTTGGCAAGGCCTAGTAAAAGTAACCCTGGAGACTTCACACTTTCCGTTAGAAG
AAATGGAGCTGTCACCCACATCAAGATTCAGAAGACTGGTGATTACTATGACCTGTATGGAGGGGAGAAA
TTTGCCACTTTGGCTGAGTTGGTCCAGTATTACATGGAACATCACGGGCAATTAAAAGAGAAGAATGGAG
ATGTCATTGAGCTTAAATATCCTCTGAACTGTGCAGATCCTACCTCTGAAAGGTGGTTTCATGGACATCT
CTCTGGGAAAGAAGCAGAGAAATTATTAACTGAAAAAGGAAAACATGGTAGTTTTCTTGTACGAGAGAGC
CAGAGCCACCCTGGAGATTTTGTTCTTTCTGTGCGCACTGGTGATGACAAAGGGGAGAGCAATGACGGCA
AGTCTAAAGTGACCCATGTTATGATTCGCTGTCAGGAACTGAAATACGACGTTGGTGGAGGAGAACGGTT
TGATTCTTTGACAGATCTTGTGGAACATTATAAGAAGAATCCTATGGTGGAAACATTGGGTACAGTACTA
CAACTCAAGCAGCCCCTTAACACGACTCGTATAAATGCTGCTGAAATAGAAAGCAGAGTTCGAGAACTAA
GCAAATTAGCTGAGACCACAGATAAAGTCAAACAAGGCTTTTGGGAAGAATTTGAGACACTACAACAACA
GGAGTGCAAACTTCTCTACAGCCGAAAAGAGGGTCAAAGGCAAGAAAACAAAAACAAAAATAGATATAAA
AACATCCTGCCCTTTGATCATACCAGGGTTGTCCTACACGATGGTGATCCCAATGAGCCTGTTTCAGATT
ACATCAATGCAAATATCATCATGCCTGAATTTGAAACCAAGTGCAACAATTCAAAGCCCAAAAAGAGTTA
CATTGCCACACAAGGCTGCCTGCAAAACACGGTGAATGACTTTTGGCGGATGGTGTTCCAAGAAAACTCC
CGAGTGATTGTCATGACAACGAAAGAAGTGGAGAGAGGAAAGAGTAAATGTGTCAAATACTGGCCTGATG
AGTATGCTCTAAAAGAATATGGCGTCATGCGTGTTAGGAACGTCAAAGAAAGCGCCGCTCATGACTATAC
GCTAAGAGAACTTAAACTTTCAAAGGTTGGACAAGGGAATACGGAGAGAACGGTCTGGCAATACCACTTT
CGGACCTGGCCGGACCACGGCGTGCCCAGCGACCCTGGGGGCGTGCTGGACTTCCTGGAGGAGGTGCACC
ATAAGCAGGAGAGCATCATGGATGCAGGGCCGGTCGTGGTGCACTGCAGGTGA
